>Addgene plasmid #12288 | pCMV-HA-MyD88-P200H | addgene partial sequence | sequence record 19039 | CMV-F 5'-CGCAAATGGGCGGTAGGCGTG-3'
CGTTTAGTGAACCGTCAGATTCGCCTGGAGACGCCATCCACGCTGTTTTGACCTCCATAGAAGACACCGG
GACCGATCCAGCCTCCGCGGCCGGGAACGGTGCATTGGAACGCGGATTCCCCGTGCCAAGAGTGACGTAA
GTACCGCCTATAGAGTCTATAGGCCCACCCCCTTGGCTTCGTTAGAACGCGGCTACAATTAATACATAAC
CTTATGTATCATACACATACGATTTAGGTGACACTATAGAATAACATCCACTTTGCCTTTCTCTCCACAG
GTGTCCACTCCCAGGTCCAACTGCACCTCGGTTCTATCGATATGGGCCGCATCTTTTACCCATACGATGT
TCCTGACTATGCGGGCTATCCCTATGACGTCCCGGACTATGCAGGATCCTATCCATATGACGTTCCAGAT
TACGCTGCTCAGCGCGAATTCGCGGCCGCAGCTGCAGGAGGTCCCGGCGCGGGGTCTGCGGCCCCGGTCT
CCTCCACATCCTCCCTTCCCCTGGCTGCTCTCAACATGCGAGTGCGGCGCCGCCTGTCTCTGTTCTTGAA
CGTGCGGACACAGGTGGCGGCCGACTGGACCGCGCTGGCGGAGGAGATGGACTTTGAGTACTTGGAGATC
CGGCAACTGGAGACACAAGCGGACCCCACTGGCAGGCTGCTGGACGCCTGGCAGGGACGCCCTGGCGCCT
CTGTAGGCCGACTGCTCGAGCTGCTTTACAAGCTGGGCCGCGACGACGTGCTGCTGGAGCT
