>Addgene plasmid #12288 | pCMV-HA-MyD88-P200H | addgene partial sequence | sequence record 56210 | SP6 5'-ATTTAGGTGACACTATAG-3'
GGTGTCCACTCCCAGGTCCAACTGCACCTCGGTTCTATCGATATGGGCCGCATCTTTTACCCATACGATG
TTCCTGACTATGCGGGCTATCCCTATGACGTCCCGGACTATGCAGGATCCTATCCATATGACGTTCCAGA
TTACGCTGCTCAGCGCGAATTCGCGGCCGCAGCTGCAGGAGGTCCCGGCGCGGGGTCTGCGGCCCCGGTC
TCCTCCACATCCTCCCTTCCCCTGGCTGCTCTCAACATGCGAGTGCGGCGCCGCCTGTCTCTGTTCTTGA
ACGTGCGGACACAGGTGGCGGCCGACTGGACCGCGCTGGCGGAGGAGATGGACTTTGAGTACTTGGAGAT
CCGGCAACTGGAGACACAAGCGGACCCCACTGGCAGGCTGCTGGACGCCTGGCAGGGACGCCCTGGCGCC
TCTGTAGGCCGACTGCTCGAGCTGCTTACCAAGCTGGGCCGCGACGACGTGCTGCTGGAGCTGGGACCCA
GCATTGAGGAGGATTGCCAAAAGTATATCTTGAAGCAGCAGCAGGAGGAGGCTGAGAAGCCTTTACAGGT
GGCCGCTGTAGACAGCAGTGTCCCACGGACAGCAGAGCTGGCGGGCATCACCACACTTGATGACCCCCTG
GGGCATATGCCTGAGCGTTTCGATGCCTTCATCTGCTATTGCCCCAGCGACATCCAGTTTGTGCAGGAGA
TGATCCGGCAACTGGAACAGACAAACTATCGACTGAAGTTGTGTGTGTCTGACCGCGATGTCCTGCATGG
CACCTGTGTCTGGTCTATTGCTAGTGAGCTCATCGAAAAGAGGTGCCGCCGGATGGTGGTGGTTGTCTCT
GATGATTACCTGCAGAGCAAGGAATGTGACTTCCAGACCAAATTTGCACTCAGCCTCTCTCC
