[The description below was written by a language model from this plasmid's Addgene catalogue record.]
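Description:
pCMV-HA-MyD88-P200H is a mammalian expression plasmid built on a pCMV backbone of about 4.7 kb, carrying an 891 bp human MYD88 coding insert cloned between NotI and SalI sites, both of which remain intact. It is maintained in E. coli as a high-copy plasmid under ampicillin selection. The record does not list individual backbone elements, but the backbone name implies that expression in transfected mammalian cells is driven by the cytomegalovirus immediate-early promoter. No mammalian selection marker is stated. An HA epitope tag supplied by the backbone is fused to the N terminus of the insert, allowing the protein to be detected or immunoprecipitated with anti-HA antibodies.

MyD88 is the adapter protein that couples most Toll-like receptors and IL-1 receptor family members to downstream signalling, through an N-terminal death domain and a C-terminal TIR domain. This construct encodes a point mutant, P200H. The associated work used germ-line mutagenesis to dissect how Toll-like receptors contact their adapters, so the plasmid is suited to comparing the mutant with wild-type MyD88 in transfection-based signalling and protein interaction assays. The record does not itself describe the functional effect of the substitution.

Repository sequencing indicates that the insert begins at amino acid 15 relative to the current reference sequence for MyD88 isoform 2. By that numbering the same substitution is P213H, which should be kept in mind when relating this construct to other literature or designing further mutants.
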