Addgene plasmid #12288: pCMV-HA-MyD88-P200H
Depositing lab: Bruce Beutler. Depositing organization: Scripps California (The Scripps Research Institute). Publication: Details of Toll-like receptor:adapter interaction revealed by germ-line mutagenesis. Jiang Z, Georgel P, Li C, Choe J, Crozat K, Rutschmann S, Du X, Bigby T, Mudd S, Sovath S, Wilson IA, Olson A, Beutler B. Proc Natl Acad Sci U S A. 2006 Jul 18. 103(29):10961-6. 10.1073/pnas.0603804103 PubMed 16832055.
Backbone
  Vector backbone: pCMV
  Backbone size w/o insert (bp): 4700
  Vector type: Mammalian Expression
Growth in bacteria
  Bacterial resistance: Ampicillin, 100 μg/mL
  Growth temperature: 37°C
  Growth strain: DH5alpha
  Copy number: High Copy
Gene/Insert
  Gene/Insert name: MyD88
  Species: H. sapiens (human)
  Insert size (bp): 891
  Mutation: P200H
  Entrez Gene: MYD88 (a.k.a. IMD68, MYD88D, WM1)
  Tag / fusion protein: HA (N terminal on backbone)
  Cloning method: Restriction Enzyme; 5′ cloning site Not I (not destroyed); 3′ cloning site Sal I (not destroyed)
  Sequencing primers: 5′ ggatcctatccatatgacgtt
Terms and licenses: Academic/Nonprofit Terms; Industry Terms: Not Available to Industry
Depositor comments: Addgene's sequencing results indicate the MyD88 insert starts at aa15 when compared to GenBank reference sequence NP_002459.2 (MyD88 isoform 2). When numbered according to this reference sequence, the MyD88 mutation is P213H
How to cite: pCMV-HA-MyD88-P200H was a gift from Bruce Beutler (Addgene plasmid # 12288 ; http://n2t.net/addgene:12288 ; RRID:Addgene_12288)
